>Addgene plasmid #62447 | MXS_CMV::tTA2-bGHpA | depositor full sequence | sequence record 109710 | MXS_CMV::tTA2-bGHpA sequence 3539 bps
CATGATATCAAACGCGTAACTCGAGTAGTTATTAATAGTAATCAATTACGGGGTCATTAGTTCATAGCCC
ATATATGGAGTTCCGCGTTACATAACTTACGGTAAATGGCCCGCCTGGCTGACCGCCCAACGACCCCCGC
CCATTGACGTCAATAATGACGTATGTTCCCATAGTAACGCCAATAGGGACTTTCCATTGACGTCAATGGG
TGGAGTATTTACGGTAAACTGCCCACTTGGCAGTACATCAAGTGTATCATATGCCAAGTACGCCCCCTAT
TGACGTCAATGACGGTAAATGGCCCGCCTGGCATTATGCCCAGTACATGACCTTATGGGACTTTCCTACT
TGGCAGTACATCTACGTATTAGTCATCGCTATTACCATGGTGATGCGGTTTTGGCAGTACATCAATGGGC
GTGGATAGCGGTTTGACTCACGGGGATTTCCAAGTCTCCACCCCATTGACGTCAATGGGAGTTTGTTTTG
GCACCAAAATCAACGGGACTTTCCAAAATGTCGTAACAACTCCGCCCCATTGACGCAAATGGGCGGTAGG
CGTGTACGGTGGGAGGTCTATATAAGCAGAGCTGGTTTAGTGAACCGTCAGATCCGCTAGGGATCTCAGC
TGGTCGAGTCGCCACCATGTCTAGACTGGACAAGAGCAAAGTCATAAACTCTGCTCTGGAATTACTCAAT
GAAGTCGGTATCGAAGGCCTGACGACAAGGAAACTCGCTCAAAAGCTGGGAGTTGAGCAGCCTACCCTGT
ACTGGCACGTGAAGAACAAGCGGGCCCTGCTCGATGCCCTGGCAATCGAGATGCTGGACAGGCATCATAC
CCACTTCTGCCCCCTGGAAGGCGAGTCATGGCAAGACTTTCTGCGGAACAACGCCAAGTCATTCCGCTGT
GCTCTCCTCTCACATCGCGACGGGGCTAAAGTGCATCTCGGCACCCGCCCAACAGAGAAACAGTACGAAA
CCCTGGAAAATCAGCTCGCGTTCCTGTGTCAGCAAGGCTTCTCCCTGGAGAACGCACTGTACGCTCTGTC
CGCCGTGGGCCACTTTACACTGGGCTGCGTATTGGAGGATCAGGAGCATCAAGTAGCAAAAGAGGAAAGA
GAGACACCTACCACCGATTCTATGCCCCCACTTCTGAGACAAGCAATTGAGCTGTTCGACCATCAGGGAG
CCGAACCTGCCTTCCTTTTCGGCCTGGAACTAATCATATGTGGCCTGGAGAAACAGCTAAAGTGCGAAAG
CGGCGGGCCGGCCGACGCCCTTGACGATTTTGACTTAGACATGCTCCCAGCCGATGCCCTTGACGACTTT
GACCTTGATATGCTGCCTGCTGACGCTCTTGACGATTTTGACCTTGACATGCTCCCCGGATGAGTCGAGC
TGTGCCTTCTAGTTGCCAGCCATCTGTTGTTTGCCCCTCCCCCGTGCCTTCCTTGACCCTGGAAGGTGCC
ACTCCCACTGTCCTTTCCTAATAAAATGAGGAAATTGCATCGCATTGTCTGAGTAGGTGTCATTCTATTC
TGGGGGGTGGGGTGGGGCAGGACAGCAAGGGGGAGGATTGGGAAGACAATAGCAGGCATGCTGGGGATGC
GGTGGGCTCTATGGTCGACCAATTCGGGGAAATGTGCGCGGAACCCCTATTTGTTTATTTTTCTAAATAC
ATTCAAATATGTATCCGCTCATGAGACAATAACCCTGATAAATGCTTCAATAATATTGAAAAAGGAAGAG
TATGAGTATTCAACATTTCCGTGTCGCCCTTATTCCCTTTTTTGCGGCATTTTGCCTTCCTGTTTTTGCT
CACCCAGAAACGCTGGTGAAAGTAAAAGATGCTGAAGATCAGTTGGGTGCACGAGTGGGTTACATCGAAC
TGGATCTCAACAGCGGTAAGATCCTTGAGAGTTTTCGCCCCGAAGAACGTTTTCCAATGATGAGCACTTT
TAAAGTTCTGCTATGTGGCGCGGTATTATCCCGTATTGACGCCGGGCAAGAGCAACTCGGTCGCCGCATA
CACTATTCTCAGAATGACTTGGTTGAGTACTCACCAGTCACAGAAAAGCATCTTACGGATGGCATGACAG
TAAGAGAATTATGCAGTGCTGCCATAACCATGAGTGATAACACTGCGGCCAACTTACTTCTGACAACGAT
CGGAGGACCGAAGGAGCTAACCGCTTTTTTGCACAACATGGGGGATCATGTAACTCGCCTTGATCGTTGG
GAACCGGAGCTGAATGAAGCCATACCAAACGACGAGCGTGACACCACGATGCCTGTAGCAATGGCAACAA
CGTTGCGCAAACTATTAACTGGCGAACTACTTACTCTAGCTTCCCGGCAACAATTAATAGACTGGATGGA
GGCGGATAAAGTTGCAGGACCACTTCTGCGCTCGGCCCTTCCGGCTGGCTGGTTTATTGCTGATAAATCT
GGAGCCGGTGAGCGTGGGTCTCGCGGTATCATTGCAGCACTGGGGCCAGATGGTAAGCCCTCCCGTATCG
TAGTTATCTACACGACGGGGAGTCAGGCAACTATGGATGAACGAAATAGACAGATCGCTGAGATAGGTGC
CTCACTGATTAAGCATTGGTAACTGTCAGACCAAGTTTACTCATATATACTTTAGATTGATTTAAAACTT
CATTTTTAATTTAAAAGGATCTAGGTGAAGATCCTTTTTGATAATCTCATGACCAAAATCCCTTAACGTG
AGTTTTCGTTCCACTGAGCGTCAGACCCCGTAGAAAAGATCAAAGGATCTTCTTGAGATCCTTTTTTTCT
GCGCGTAATCTGCTGCTTGCAAACAAAAAAACCACCGCTACCAGCGGTGGTTTGTTTGCCGGATCAAGAG
CTACCAACTCTTTTTCCGAAGGTAACTGGCTTCAGCAGAGCGCAGATACCAAATACTGTTCTTCTAGTGT
AGCCGTAGTTAGGCCACCACTTCAAGAACTCTGTAGCACCGCCTACATACCTCGCTCTGCTAATCCTGTT
ACCAGTGGCTGCTGCCAGTGGCGATAAGTCGTGTCTTACCGGGTTGGACTCAAGACGATAGTTACCGGAT
AAGGCGCAGCGGTCGGGCTGAACGGGGGGTTCGTGCACACAGCCCAGCTTGGAGCGAACGACCTACACCG
AACTGAGATACCTACAGCGTGAGCTATGAGAAAGCGCCACGCTTCCCGAAGGGAGAAAGGCGGACAGGTA
TCCGGTAAGCGGCAGGGTCGGAACAGGAGAGCGCACGAGGGAGCTTCCAGGGGGAAACGCCTGGTATCTT
TATAGTCCTGTCGGGTTTCGCCACCTCTGACTTGAGCGTCGATTTTTGTGATGCTCGTCAGGGGGGCGGA
GCCTATGGAAAAACGCCAGCAACGCGGCCTTTTTACGGTTCCTGGCCTTTTGCTGGCCTTTTGCTCACAT
GTTCTTTCCTGCGTTATCCCCTGATTCTGTGGATAACCGTATTACCGCCTTTGAGTGAGCTGATACCGCT
CGCCGCAGCCGAACGACCGAGCGCAGCGAGTCAGTGAGC
Features (pLannotate 1.2.2; 8 found; start..end, strand, type, name):
     86..389     +  enhancer       CMV enhancer: human cytomegalovirus immediate early enhancer
    390..593     +  promoter       CMV promoter: human cytomegalovirus (CMV) immediate early promoter
    647..1344    +  CDS            rtTA3 (fragment): reverse tetracycline transactivator 3 activates expression from Tet-responsive promoters in the presence of doxycycline
   1274..1384    +  CDS            VP48: 3 tandem repeats of the minimal activation domain of herpes simplex virus VP16 (Cheng et al., 2013)
   1400..1624    +  polyA_signal   bGH poly(A) signal: bovine growth hormone polyadenylation signal
   1647..1751    +  promoter       AmpR promoter: bla
   1752..2612    +  CDS            AmpR: β-lactamase; bla; confers resistance to ampicillin, carbenicillin, and related antibiotics
   2783..3371    +  rep_origin     ori: high-copy-number ColE1/pMB1/pBR322/pUC origin of replication
