[The description below was written by a language model from this plasmid's Addgene catalogue record and pLannotate feature annotations shown in this document.]
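Description:
MXS_CMV::tTA2-bGHpA is a small (about 3.5 kb) synthetic-biology building-block plasmid from the MXS-chaining cloning platform, a system designed for assembling multi-part expression constructs for imaging and flow cytometry work in mammalian cells. The minimal MXS chaining backbone (roughly 1.9 kb) carries only what is needed for maintenance in E. coli: a high-copy ColE1/pUC-type origin of replication and the β-lactamase gene with its own promoter, giving ampicillin selection. It contains no mammalian selection marker, viral elements or episomal replication origin.

The roughly 1.6 kb insert, placed between MluI and SalI sites that both remain intact, is a complete mammalian expression cassette. The human cytomegalovirus immediate-early enhancer and promoter drive strong constitutive transcription of the tetracycline transactivator tTA2, and the transcript is terminated by the bovine growth hormone polyadenylation signal. The automated annotation labels the coding region as a fragment of rtTA3 followed by three tandem minimal VP16 activation domains. The partial rtTA3 match most likely reflects the close sequence similarity among TetR-derived transactivators, since the catalogue entry identifies the protein as tTA2, the Tet-Off type of regulator. A TetR DNA-binding moiety fused to repeated minimal VP16 domains is consistent with that design. Such a transactivator activates Tet-responsive promoters in the absence of tetracycline or doxycycline and is switched off when the drug is added.

The preserved flanking restriction sites allow the cassette to be chained with other MXS modules, for instance Tet-responsive reporter units, to build composite constructs for drug-regulated gene expression in mammalian systems.
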