Addgene plasmid #62447: MXS_CMV::tTA2-bGHpA
Purpose: MXS_chaining vector with CMV::tTA2-bGHpA
Depositing lab: Pierre Neveu. Depositing organization: European Molecular Biology Laboratory (EMBL), Heidelberg. Publication: MXS-Chaining: A Highly Efficient Cloning Platform for Imaging and Flow Cytometry Approaches in Mammalian Systems. Sladitschek HL, Neveu PA. PLoS One. 2015 Apr 24;10(4):e0124958. doi: 10.1371/journal.pone.0124958. eCollection 2015. PONE-D-15-01385 PubMed 25909630.
Backbone
  Vector backbone: MXS_chaining vector
  Backbone manufacturer: Neveu lab, Addgene plasmid #62394
  Backbone size w/o insert (bp): 1945
  Vector type: Synthetic Biology
Growth in bacteria
  Bacterial resistance: Ampicillin, 100 μg/mL
  Growth temperature: 37°C
  Growth strain: Mach1
  Copy number: High Copy
Gene/Insert
  Gene/Insert name: cassette containing the tetracycline transactivator with CMV promoter
  Species: Synthetic
  Insert size (bp): 1627
  Cloning method: Restriction Enzyme; 5′ cloning site MluI (not destroyed); 3′ cloning site SalI (not destroyed)
  Sequencing primers: 5′ TTACCGCCTTTGAGTGAG; 3′ TTGTCTCATGAGCGGATAC
Terms and licenses: Academic/Nonprofit Terms; Industry Terms: Not Available to Industry
How to cite: MXS_CMV::tTA2-bGHpA was a gift from Pierre Neveu (Addgene plasmid # 62447 ; http://n2t.net/addgene:62447 ; RRID:Addgene_62447)
