>Addgene plasmid #62447 | MXS_CMV::tTA2-bGHpA | addgene partial sequence | sequence record 104803 | pBR322ori-F 5'-GGGAAACGCCTGGTATCTTT-3'
GTGATGCTCGTCAGGGGGGCGGAGCCTATGGAAAAACGCCAGCAACGCGGCCTTTTTACGGTTCCTGGCC
TTTTGCTGGCCTTTTGCTCACATGTTCTTTCCTGCGTTATCCCCTGATTCTGTGGATAACCGTATTACCG
CCTTTGAGTGAGCTGATACCGCTCGCCGCAGCCGAACGACCGAGCGCAGCGAGTCAGTGAGCCATGATAT
CAAACGCGTAACTCGAGTAGTTATTAATAGTAATCAATTACGGGGTCATTAGTTCATAGCCCATATATGG
AGTTCCGCGTTACATAACTTACGGTAAATGGCCCGCCTGGCTGACCGCCCAACGACCCCCGCCCATTGAC
GTCAATAATGACGTATGTTCCCATAGTAACGCCAATAGGGACTTTCCATTGACGTCAATGGGTGGAGTAT
TTACGGTAAACTGCCCACTTGGCAGTACATCAAGTGTATCATATGCCAAGTACGCCCCCTATTGACGTCA
ATGACGGTAAATGGCCCGCCTGGCATTATGCCCAGTACATGACCTTATGGGACTTTCCTACTTGGCAGTA
CATCTACGTATTAGTCATCGCTATTACCATGGTGATGCGGTTTTGGCAGTACATCAATGGGCGTGGATAG
CGGTTTGACTCACGGGGATTTCCAAGTCTCCACCCCATTGACGTC
