>Addgene plasmid #62447 | MXS_CMV::tTA2-bGHpA | addgene partial sequence | sequence record 104805 | AmpSeq-F 5'-ctcatgagcggatacatatttgaa-3'
GAATTGGTCGACCATAGAGCCCACCGCATCCCCAGCATGCCTGCTATTGTCTTCCCAATCCTCCCCCTTG
CTGTCCTGCCCCACCCCACCCCCCAGAATAGAATGACACCTACTCAGACAATGCGATGCAATTTCCTCAT
TTTATTAGGAAAGGACAGTGGGAGTGGCACCTTCCAGGGTCAAGGAAGGCACGGGGGAGGGGCAAACAAC
AGATGGCTGGCAACTAGAAGGCACAGCTCGACTCATCCGGGGAGCATGTCAAGGTCAAAATCGTCAAGAG
CGTCAGCAGGCAGCATATCAAGGTCAAAGTCGTCAAGGGCATCGGCTGGGAGCATGTCTAAGTCAAAATC
GTCAAGGGCGTCGGCCGGCCCGCCGCTTTCGCACTTTAGCTGTTTCTCCAGGCCACATATGATTAGTTCC
AGGCCGAAAAGGAAGGCAGGTTCGGCTCCCTGATGGTCGAACAGCTCAATTGCTTGTCTCAGAAGTGGGG
GCATAGAATCGGTGGTAGGTGTCTCTCTTTCCTCTTTTGCTACTTGATGCTCCTGATCCTCCAATACGCA
GCCCAGTGTAAAGTGGCCCACGGCGGACAGAGCGTACAGTGCGTTCTCCAGGGAGAAGCCTTGCTGACAC
AGGAACGCGAGCTGATTTTCCAGGGTTTCGTACTGTTTCTCTGTTGGGCGGGTGCCGAGATGCACTTTAG
CCCCGTCGCGATGTGAGAGGAGAGCACAGC
