>Addgene plasmid #62447 | MXS_CMV::tTA2-bGHpA | addgene partial sequence | sequence record 106898 | CMV-F 5'-CGCAAATGGGCGGTAGGCGTG-3'
GTCAGATCCGCTAGGGATCTCAGCTGGTCGAGTCGCCACCATGTCTAGACTGGACAAGAGCAAAGTCATA
AACTCTGCTCTGGAATTACTCAATGAAGTCGGTATCGAAGGCCTGACGACAAGGAAACTCGCTCAAAAGC
TGGGAGTTGAGCAGCCTACCCTGTACTGGCACGTGAAGAACAAGCGGGCCCTGCTCGATGCCCTGGCAAT
CGAGATGCTGGACAGGCATCATACCCACTTCTGCCCCCTGGAAGGCGAGTCATGGCAAGACTTTCTGCGG
AACAACGCCAAGTCATTCCGCTGTGCTCTCCTCTCACATCGCGACGGGGCTAAAGTGCATCTCGGCACCC
GCCCAACAGAGAAACAGTACGAAACCCTGGAAAATCAGCTCGCGTTCCTGTGTCAGCAAGGCTTCTCCCT
GGAGAACGCACTGTACGCTCTGTCCGCCGTGGGCCACTTTACACTGGGCTGCGTATTGGAGGATCAGGAG
CATCAAGTAGCAAAAGAGGAAAGAGAGACACCTACCACCGATTCTATGCCCCCACTTCTGAGACAAGCAA
TTGAGCTGTTCGACCATCAGGGAGCCGAACCTGCCTTCCTTTTCGGCCTGGAACTAATCATATGTGGCCT
GGAGAAACAGCTAAAGTGCGAAAGCGGCGGGCCGGCCGACGCCCTTGACGATTTTGACTTAGACATGCTC
CCAGCCGATGCCCTTGACGACTTTGACCTTGATATGCTGCCTGCTGACGCTCTTGACGA
